Addgene plasmid #205184: pGEMHE-RnCENP-O-298-GFP
Purpose: Expresses chimeric rat CENP-O with mouse CENP-O C-terminal RWD domain; C-term tagged with GFP under T7 promoter - designed for in vitro transcription
Depositing lab: Michael Lampson. Depositing organization: University of Pennsylvania. Publication: FREEDA: An automated computational pipeline guides experimental testing of protein innovation. Dudka D, Akins RB, Lampson MA. J Cell Biol. 2023 Sep 4;222(9):e202212084. doi: 10.1083/jcb.202212084. Epub 2023 Jun 26. PubMed 37358475.
Backbone
  Vector backbone: pGEMHE
  Backbone size w/o insert (bp): 3043
  Total vector size (bp): 4672
  Vector type: Mammalian Expression ; In vitro transcription
Growth in bacteria
  Bacterial resistance: Ampicillin, 100 μg/mL
  Growth temperature: 37°C
  Growth strain: DH5alpha
  Copy number: High Copy
Gene/Insert
  Gene/Insert name: CENP-O
  Species: M. musculus (mouse), R. norvegicus (rat)
  Insert size (bp): 1629
  Mutation: Chimeric rat CENP-O with mouse CENP-O C-terminal RWD domain
  GenBank ID: NC_000078.7 (mouse) NC_051341.1 (rat)
  Entrez Gene: Cenpo (a.k.a. 2810429O05Rik, 8430427C03Rik, D12Ertd482e); Cenpo
  Promoter: T7
  Tag / fusion protein: 5 glycines linker followed by GFP (C terminal on insert)
  Cloning method: Ligation Independent Cloning
  Sequencing primers: 5′ CCTCTTCGCTATTACGCCAG
Terms and licenses: Academic/Nonprofit Terms; Industry Terms: Not Available to Industry
How to cite: pGEMHE-RnCENP-O-298-GFP was a gift from Michael Lampson (Addgene plasmid # 205184 ; http://n2t.net/addgene:205184 ; RRID:Addgene_205184)
