[The description below was written by a language model from this plasmid's Addgene catalogue record and pLannotate feature annotations shown in this document.]
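Description:
pGEMHE-RnCENP-O-298-GFP is an in vitro transcription plasmid built on the pGEMHE backbone, catalogued as a mammalian expression/in vitro transcription vector. It is maintained in E. coli as a high-copy plasmid through a ColE1/pUC-type origin and is selected with ampicillin via the β-lactamase gene and its native promoter. The remaining backbone annotations (fragments of lacZα, lacI, rop and bom, plus the lac promoter/operator and CAP site) are cloning-vector remnants with no role in the payload.

The insert is a chimeric CENP-O coding sequence in which rat CENP-O carries the C-terminal RWD domain of mouse CENP-O. It is fused at its C terminus through a five-glycine linker to GFP. The automated annotation labels the CENP-O region by similarity to the human protein and calls the fluorescent protein EBFP; these reflect closest database matches, and the catalogue entry identifies the parts as the rat/mouse chimera and GFP. A T7 promoter sits upstream of the fusion, and the open reading frame is flanked by the Xenopus β-globin 5′ and 3′ untranslated regions, which in pGEMHE-type vectors promote stability and efficient translation of the synthetic transcript. An SP6 promoter lies downstream in the opposite orientation.

The construct is designed for making mRNA with T7 RNA polymerase rather than for direct promoter-driven expression in cells. CENP-O is a centromere/kinetochore component, so the GFP tag allows the chimeric protein to be visualised. The domain swap fits the associated study's aim of experimentally testing evolutionary innovation in proteins. The sequenced record is slightly shorter (4,647 nt) than the catalogued total size of 4,672 bp.
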