Features (pLannotate 1.2.2; 17 found; start..end, strand, type, name):
    119..218     +  misc_feature   bom (fragment): basis of mobility region from pBR322
    224..381     -  CDS            lacZα (fragment): LacZα fragment of β-galactosidase; lacZ fragment
    384..402     +  promoter       T7 promoter: promoter for bacteriophage T7 RNA polymerase
    410..427     +  misc_feature   MCS (fragment): pUC18/19 multiple cloning site
    434..476     +  5'UTR          Xenopus globin 5'-UTR: translational enhancer from the 5'-UTR of the major beta-globin gene of Xenopus laevis
    499..1392    +  CDS            CENPO: CENPO_HUMAN - Also known as ICEN36, MCM21R. Experimental evidence at protein level: Swiss-Prot protein existence level 1. Component of the CENPA-CAD (nucleosome distal) complex, a complex recruited to centromeres which is involved in assembly of kinetochore proteins, mitotic progression and chromosome segregation. May be involved in incorporation of newly synthesized CENPA into centromeres via its interaction with the CENPA-NAC complex. Modulates the kinetochore-bound levels of NDC80 complex. From Homo sapiens (Human).
   1414..2130    +  CDS            EBFP: enhanced blue variant of GFP mammalian codon-optimized
   2142..2267    +  3'UTR          Xenopus globin 3'-UTR: 3'-UTR of the major beta-globin gene of Xenopus laevis
   2372..2390    -  promoter       SP6 promoter: promoter for bacteriophage SP6 RNA polymerase
   2432..2448    -  protein_bind   lac operator: The lac repressor binds to the lac operator to inhibit transcription in E. coli. This inhibition can be relieved by adding lactose or isopropyl-β-D-thiogalactopyranoside (IPTG). lac repressor encoded by lacI
   2456..2486    -  promoter       lac promoter: promoter for the E. coli lac operon
   2501..2522    -  protein_bind   CAP binding site: CAP binding activates transcription in the presence of cAMP. E. coli catabolite activator protein
   2535..2627    -  CDS            lacI (fragment): lac repressor; lacI; The lac repressor binds to the lac operator to inhibit transcription in E. coli. This inhibition can be relieved by adding lactose or isopropyl-β-D-thiogalactopyranoside (IPTG).
   2810..3398    -  rep_origin     ori: high-copy-number ColE1/pMB1/pBR322/pUC origin of replication
   3569..4429    -  CDS            AmpR: β-lactamase; bla; confers resistance to ampicillin, carbenicillin, and related antibiotics
   4430..4534    -  promoter       AmpR promoter: bla
   4629..17      +  CDS            rop (fragment) (across the origin): Rop protein, which maintains plasmids at low copy number; rop
>Addgene plasmid #205184 | pGEMHE-RnCENP-O-298-GFP | addgene full sequence | sequence record 409741 | Addgene NGS Result
ACGGTGAAAACCTCTGACACATGCAGCTCCCGGAGACGGTCACAGCTTGTCTGTAAGCGGATGCCGGGAG
CAGACAAGCCCGTCAGGGCGCGTCAGCGGGTGTTGGCGGGTGTCGGGGCTGGCTTAACTATGCGGCATCA
GAGCAGATTGTACTGAGAGTGCACCATATGCGGTGTGAAATACCGCACAGATGCGTAAGGAGAAAATACC
GCATCAGGCGCCATTCGCCATTCAGGCTGCGCAACTGTTGGGAAGGGCGATCGGTGCGGGCCTCTTCGCT
ATTACGCCAGCTGGCGAAAGGGGGATGTGCTGCAAGGCGATTAAGTTGGGTAACGCCAGGGTTTTCCCAG
TCACGACGTTGTAAAACGACGGCCAGTGAATTGTAATACGACTCACTATAGGGCGAATTAATTCGAGCTC
GGTACCCAGCTTGCTTGTTCTTTTTGCAGAAGCTCAGAATAAACGCTCAACTTTGGCAGATCAATTCCCC
GGTGCTAGATGGAATCTGCAAATTCTTTGTGTCCAGGCACAGAGTGTAAAGGAGGTGTTTTAGCTCACCT
GGAAAGACTAGAGGCTCAAATGAACAGATCGAATAGAAAGTCTGAAGAACCAACAGTTCGTGAAAAGGAA
AGTTCTCTTAGAACCAAGATTCGAGAACTGCAGCAACAGCGAGATAGGCTGAGGGTGGAAGTGAAGCAGT
GGCGAGCCAGAGTTAAAGAATCTTCTGCCAAAGAAGACTCAAGCAAAACCACGCTTAGTGAACAGGAAGT
TCTGGAAAAGCAGTGGAGAAACCTGAAAGCCATTCTGCAGGCATATCGATTTACAGGGCTCAGCGGGAAG
TTGACCAACCGTAGAGTCTGTGTGTACATCAGCACCGCCTTTGAGGGGAACCTACTAGATTCCTACTTTG
TGGACCTCGCCATAGAGAAACCACTCCGGATTCATCACCATTCCATCCCAGCCTTCATCCCTCTGGAAAA
GATAGCCACAGCATACCTACAGACTGACGTTCAGCGCCTCCTGTTTAGTCTCTCGGAGTACCTAAATGCC
TACGTGGGAAGGAAGTATCAGGCAGACCAACTTGAGAGTGACTTCTGCGCTTTCCTCACGGGACCTTTGC
AGAGAAACGCCCTGTGCAACTTGCTGTCGTTCACCTATAAAGTGGAACAGAGATGCCAGACCTTCTCCTT
CAGTGCCAGGTTGCTGTATGAGGACCCCACAGCAGCTCTTCCCACGAATGTCACTGTGACAAGGCCAGGT
GTGGAGGCATCATCCCCTCCTTGGGAAGAGCACAGAGCATCCCATCAGATGCTCTTCCGTACCAAGCCCC
TGCACAAGGTGTTTGCTTCATTTTCCAAAGAAACCGAAAAGCTGCATTTGAACCTGGTCTCCCCGGTCGG
TGGCGGAGGTGGCGTGAGCAAGGGCGAGGAGCTGTTCACCGGGGTGGTGCCCATCCTGGTCGAGCTGGAC
GGCGACGTAAACGGCCACAAGTTCAGCGTGTCCGGCGAGGGCGAGGGCGATGCCACCTACGGCAAGCTGA
CCCTGAAGTTCATCTGCACCACCGGCAAGCTGCCCGTGCCCTGGCCCACCCTCGTGACCACCCTGACCTA
CGGCGTGCAGTGCTTCAGCCGCTACCCCGACCACATGAAGCAGCACGACTTCTTCAAGTCCGCCATGCCC
GAAGGCTACGTCCAGGAGCGCACCATCTTCTTCAAGGACGACGGCAACTACAAGACCCGCGCCGAGGTGA
AGTTCGAGGGCGACACCCTGGTGAACCGCATCGAGCTGAAGGGCATCGACTTCAAGGAGGACGGCAACAT
CCTGGGGCACAAGCTGGAGTACAACTACAACAGCCACAACGTCTATATCATGGCCGACAAGCAGAAGAAC
GGCATCAAGGTGAACTTCAAGATCCGCCACAACATCGAGGACGGCAGCGTGCAGCTCGCCGACCACTACC
AGCAGAACACCCCCATCGGCGACGGCCCCGTGCTGCTGCCCGACAACCACTACCTGAGCACCCAGTCCGC
CCTGAGCAAAGACCCCAACGAGAAGCGCGATCACATGGTCCTGCTGGAGTTCGTGACCGCCGCCGGGATC
ACTCTCGGCATGGACGAGCTGTACAAGTGAGGTTACCACTAAACCAGCCTCAAGAACACCCGAATGGAGT
CTCTAAGCTACATAATACCAACTTACACTTTACAAAATGTTGTCCCCCAAAATGTAGCCATTCGTATCTG
CTCCTAATAAAAAGAAAGTTTCTTCACATTCTAAAAAAAAAAAAAAAAAAAAAAAAAAAAAAAAAAMCCC
CCCCCCCCCCCCNTGCAGGCGCGCCGCCGGCGATTTAAATTAATTAATCTAGCTTGAGTATTCTATAGTG
TCACCTAAATAGCTTGGCGTAATCATGGTCATAGCTGTTTCCTGTGTGAAATTGTTATCCGCTCACAATT
CCACACAACATACGAGCCGGAAGCATAAAGTGTAAAGCCTGGGGTGCCTAATGAGTGAGCTAACTCACAT
TAATTGCGTTGCGCTCACTGCCCGCTTTCCAGTCGGGAAACCTGTCGTGCCAGCTGCATTAATGAATCGG
CCAACGCGCGGGGAGAGGCGGTTTGCGTATTGGGCGCTCTTCCGCTTCCTCGCTCACTGACTCGCTGCGC
TCGGTCGTTCGGCTGCGGCGAGCGGTATCAGCTCACTCAAAGGCGGTAATACGGTTATCCACAGAATCAG
GGGATAACGCAGGAAAGAACATGTGAGCAAAAGGCCAGCAAAAGGCCAGGAACCGTAAAAAGGCCGCGTT
GCTGGCGTTTTTCCATAGGCTCCGCCCCCCTGACGAGCATCACAAAAATCGACGCTCAAGTCAGAGGTGG
CGAAACCCGACAGGACTATAAAGATACCAGGCGTTTCCCCCTGGAAGCTCCCTCGTGCGCTCTCCTGTTC
CGACCCTGCCGCTTACCGGATACCTGTCCGCCTTTCTCCCTTCGGGAAGCGTGGCGCTTTCTCATAGCTC
ACGCTGTAGGTATCTCAGTTCGGTGTAGGTCGTTCGCTCCAAGCTGGGCTGTGTGCACGAACCCCCCGTT
CAGCCCGACCGCTGCGCCTTATCCGGTAACTATCGTCTTGAGTCCAACCCGGTAAGACACGACTTATCGC
CACTGGCAGCAGCCACTGGTAACAGGATTAGCAGAGCGAGGTATGTAGGCGGTGCTACAGAGTTCTTGAA
GTGGTGGCCTAACTACGGCTACACTAGAAGAACAGTATTTGGTATCTGCGCTCTGCTGAAGCCAGTTACC
TTCGGAAAAAGAGTTGGTAGCTCTTGATCCGGCAAACAAACCACCGCTGGTAGCGGTGGTTTTTTTGTTT
GCAAGCAGCAGATTACGCGCAGAAAAAAAGGATCTCAAGAAGATCCTTTGATCTTTTCTACGGGGTCTGA
CGCTCAGTGGAACGAAAACTCACGTTAAGGGATTTTGGTCATGAGATTATCAAAAAGGATCTTCACCTAG
ATCCTTTTAAATTAAAAATGAAGTTTTAAATCAATCTAAAGTATATATGAGTAAACTTGGTCTGACAGTT
ACCAATGCTTAATCAGTGAGGCACCTATCTCAGCGATCTGTCTATTTCGTTCATCCATAGTTGCCTGACT
CCCCGTCGTGTAGATAACTACGATACGGGAGGGCTTACCATCTGGCCCCAGTGCTGCAATGATACCGCGA
GACCCACGCTCACCGGCTCCAGATTTATCAGCAATAAACCAGCCAGCCGGAAGGGCCGAGCGCAGAAGTG
GTCCTGCAACTTTATCCGCCTCCATCCAGTCTATTAATTGTTGCCGGGAAGCTAGAGTAAGTAGTTCGCC
AGTTAATAGTTTGCGCAACGTTGTTGCCATTGCTACAGGCATCGTGGTGTCACGCTCGTCGTTTGGTATG
GCTTCATTCAGCTCCGGTTCCCAACGATCAAGGCGAGTTACATGATCCCCCATGTTGTGCAAAAAAGCGG
TTAGCTCCTTCGGTCCTCCGATCGTTGTCAGAAGTAAGTTGGCCGCAGTGTTATCACTCATGGTTATGGC
AGCACTGCATAATTCTCTTACTGTCATGCCATCCGTAAGATGCTTTTCTGTGACTGGTGAGTACTCAACC
AAGTCATTCTGAGAATAGTGTATGCGGCGACCGAGTTGCTCTTGCCCGGCGTCAATACGGGATAATACCG
CGCCACATAGCAGAACTTTAAAAGTGCTCATCATTGGAAAACGTTCTTCGGGGCGAAAACTCTCAAGGAT
CTTACCGCTGTTGAGATCCAGTTCGATGTAACCCACTCGTGCACCCAACTGATCTTCAGCATCTTTTACT
TTCACCAGCGTTTCTGGGTGAGCAAAAACAGGAAGGCAAAATGCCGCAAAAAAGGGAATAAGGGCGACAC
GGAAATGTTGAATACTCATACTCTTCCTTTTTCAATATTATTGAAGCATTTATCAGGGTTATTGTCTCAT
GAGCGGATACATATTTGAATGTATTTAGAAAAATAAACAAATAGGGGTTCCGCGCACATTTCCCCGAAAA
GTGCCACCTGACGTCTAAGAAACCATTATTATCATGACATTAACCTATAAAAATAGGCGTATCACGAGGC
CCTTTCGTCTCGCGCGTTTCGGTGATG
